Addgene plasmid #19636: pGC225
Depositing lab: Jane Hubbard. Depositing organization: NYU Grossman School of Medicine. Publication: A "FLP-Out" system for controlled gene expression in Caenorhabditis elegans. Voutev R, Hubbard EJ. Genetics. 2008 Sep;180(1):103-19. doi: 10.1534/genetics.108.090274. PubMed 18723890.
Backbone
  Vector backbone: pGC180
  Vector type: Worm Expression ; FLP/FRT, Destination vector
Growth in bacteria
  Bacterial resistance: Chloramphenicol and Ampicillin, 25 & 100 μg/mL
  Growth temperature: 37°C
  Growth strain: DB3.1
  Growth instructions: DB3.1 cells
  Copy number: High Copy
Gene/Insert
  Gene/Insert name: Gateway(R1-R2)<4xNLS-tdimer2(12)::let-858(3’)<Gateway(R4-R3)::let-858(3’)-(Cbr)unc-119(+)
  Species: C. elegans (nematode), S. cerevisiae (budding yeast); Discosoma sp.
  Cloning method: Restriction Enzyme
  Sequencing primers: 5′ T7
Terms and licenses: Academic/Nonprofit Terms; Industry Terms: Not Available to Industry
How to cite: pGC225 was a gift from Jane Hubbard (Addgene plasmid # 19636 ; http://n2t.net/addgene:19636 ; RRID:Addgene_19636)
