[The description below was written by a language model from this plasmid's Addgene catalogue record and pLannotate feature annotations shown in this document.]
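Description:
pGC225 is a dual Gateway destination vector for building "FLP-Out" conditional expression transgenes in Caenorhabditis elegans, derived from the pGC180 backbone. It replicates in E. coli from a high-copy ColE1/pUC-type origin, carries a partial f1 origin, and is selected with ampicillin (AmpR on the backbone) together with chloramphenicol (CmR within the Gateway cassettes). Because both cassettes contain the gyrase toxin gene ccdB, the empty vector has to be maintained in a ccdB-tolerant strain such as DB3.1. After LR recombination, loss of ccdB provides counter-selection for correctly recombined clones.

The payload is arranged as a first Gateway cassette (attR1–CmR–ccdB–attR2), an FRT site, a 4xNLS-tdimer2(12) reporter followed by the let-858 3' region, a second FRT in the same orientation, and a second Gateway cassette (R4–R3, which the annotation software partly labels as attB4/attR1 and attR3) followed by another let-858 3' end. This layout suggests that the first cassette is meant to receive a promoter and the second a gene of interest, although the record does not say so explicitly. Before recombination, the inserted promoter would drive the nuclear-localised orange-red Discosoma-derived tandem dimer, and the let-858 3' sequence would terminate transcription ahead of the downstream gene. When the yeast FLP recombinase is supplied, it excises the FRT-flanked reporter cassette. The promoter is then joined to the downstream insert, so cells switch from reporter fluorescence to expression of the chosen gene.

A C. briggsae unc-119(+) gene serves as the worm transformation marker, by rescue of unc-119 mutants. A T7 promoter lies upstream of the first cassette and serves as a sequencing primer site. The construct is used for spatially or temporally controlled gene expression in worms.
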