Features (pLannotate 1.2.2; 29 found; start..end, strand, type, name):
     19..37      +  promoter       T7 promoter: promoter for bacteriophage T7 RNA polymerase
     60..179     +  protein_bind   attR1: mutant version of attR; recombination site for the Gateway® LR reaction LR Clonase™
    209..239     +  promoter       lac UV5 promoter: E. coli lac promoter with an "up" mutation
    263..292     +  promoter       cat promoter (fragment): promoter of the E. coli cat gene encoding chloramphenicol acetyltransferase
    293..952     +  CDS            CmR: chloramphenicol acetyltransferase; cat; confers resistance to chloramphenicol
   1131..1289    +  CDS            ccdA (fragment): CCDA_ECO57 - Also known as H, letA. Experimental evidence at protein level: Swiss-Prot protein existence level 1. Antitoxin component of a type II toxin-antitoxin (TA) system which inhibits the post-segregational killing (PSK) of plasmid-free cells, also referred to as a plasmid addiction system. Binds to and blocks the activity of CcdB; will also remove bound CcdB protein from the CcdB-GyrA complex by forming a CcdA-CcdB complex, a process termed rejuvenation. Functions as a transcriptional corepressor for the ccdAB operon, repression also requires CcdB (By similarity). From Escherichia coli
   1294..1596    +  CDS            ccdB: CCDB_ECOLI - Also known as G, letB, letD. Experimental evidence at protein level: Swiss-Prot protein existence level 1. Toxic component of a type II toxin-antitoxin (TA) system, functioning in plasmid maintainence. Responsible for the post- segregational killing (PSK) of plasmid-free cells, also referred to as a plasmid addiction system. Half-life of over 2 hours. Cell killing by CcdB is accompanied by filamentation, defects in chromosome and plasmid segregation, defects in cell division, formation of anucleate cells, decreased DNA synthesis and plasmid loss. Interferes with the activity of DN
   1640..1764    -  protein_bind   attR2: mutant version of attR; recombination site for the Gateway® LR reaction LR Clonase™
   1766..1797    +  misc_feature   MCS (fragment): pBluescript multiple cloning site
   1820..1836    -  misc_feature   MCS (fragment): pBluescript multiple cloning site
   1852..1899    -  protein_bind   FRT: FLP-mediated recombination occurs in the 8-bp core sequence TCTAGAAA (Turan and Bode, 2011). FLP recombinase from the Saccharomyces cerevisiae 2μ plasmid
   1902..1921    -  misc_feature   MCS (fragment): pUC18/19 multiple cloning site
   2106..3497    +  CDS            tdimer2(12): tdimer2(12) is a basic (constitutively fluorescent) orange fluorescent protein published in 2002, derived from Discosoma sp.. It has low acid sensitivity.
   3776..3823    -  protein_bind   FRT: FLP-mediated recombination occurs in the 8-bp core sequence TCTAGAAA (Turan and Bode, 2011). FLP recombinase from the Saccharomyces cerevisiae 2μ plasmid
   3826..3845    -  misc_feature   MCS (fragment): pUC18/19 multiple cloning site
   3861..3881    +  protein_bind   attB4: mutant version of attB; core recombination site for the Gateway® BP reaction BP Clonase™
   3865..3984    +  protein_bind   attR1: mutant version of attR; recombination site for the Gateway® LR reaction LR Clonase™
   4025..4330    -  CDS            ccdB: CcdB, a bacterial toxin that poisons DNA gyrase; ccdB; Plasmids containing the ccdB gene cannot be propagated in standard E. coli strains.
   4335..4493    -  CDS            ccdA (fragment): CCDA_ECO57 - Also known as H, letA. Experimental evidence at protein level: Swiss-Prot protein existence level 1. Antitoxin component of a type II toxin-antitoxin (TA) system which inhibits the post-segregational killing (PSK) of plasmid-free cells, also referred to as a plasmid addiction system. Binds to and blocks the activity of CcdB; will also remove bound CcdB protein from the CcdB-GyrA complex by forming a CcdA-CcdB complex, a process termed rejuvenation. Functions as a transcriptional corepressor for the ccdAB operon, repression also requires CcdB (By similarity). From Escherichia coli
   4672..5331    -  CDS            CmR: chloramphenicol acetyltransferase; cat; confers resistance to chloramphenicol
   5332..5361    -  promoter       cat promoter (fragment): promoter of the E. coli cat gene encoding chloramphenicol acetyltransferase
   5385..5415    -  promoter       lac UV5 promoter: E. coli lac promoter with an "up" mutation
   5441..5564    -  protein_bind   attR3: mutant version of attR; recombination site for the Gateway® LR reaction LR Clonase™
   6869..6886    -  misc_feature   P element 5' end (fragment): No description available
   6997..7839    +  CDS            unc-119: UN119_CAEEL - Experimental evidence at protein level: Swiss-Prot protein existence level 1. Myristoyl-binding protein that acts as a cargo adapter: specifically binds the myristoyl moiety of a subset of N-terminally myristoylated proteins and is required for their localization. Plays a key role in ciliary membrane localization of proteins. Required for the establishment or function of the nervous system. From Caenorhabditis elegans.
   8154..8481    +  rep_origin     f1 ori (fragment) (sequence partly withheld): f1 bacteriophage origin of replication; arrow indicates direction of (+) strand synthesis
   8507..8611    +  promoter       AmpR promoter: bla
   8612..9472    +  CDS            AmpR: β-lactamase; bla; confers resistance to ampicillin, carbenicillin, and related antibiotics
   9643..10231   +  rep_origin     ori: high-copy-number ColE1/pMB1/pBR322/pUC origin of replication
>Addgene plasmid #19636 | pGC225 | depositor full sequence | sequence record 9268 | Author sequence
AACCTGGCTTATCGAAATTAATACGACTCACTATAGGGAGACCGGCAGATCTGATATCAACAAGTTTGTA
CAAAAAAGCTGAACGAGAAACGTAAAATGATATAAATATCAATATATTAAATTAGATTTTGCATAAAAAA
CAGACTACATAATACTGTAAAACACAACATATCCAGTCATATTGGCGGCCGCATTAGGCACCCCAGGCTT
TACACTTTATGCTTCCGGCTCGTATAATGTGTGGATTTTGAGTTAGGATCCGTCGAGATTTTCAGGAGCT
AAGGAAGCTAAAATGGAGAAAAAAATCACTGGATATACCACCGTTGATATATCCCAATGGCATCGTAAAG
AACATTTTGAGGCATTTCAGTCAGTTGCTCAATGTACCTATAACCAGACCGTTCAGCTGGATATTACGGC
CTTTTTAAAGACCGTAAAGAAAAATAAGCACAAGTTTTATCCGGCCTTTATTCACATTCTTGCCCGCCTG
ATGAATGCTCATCCGGAATTCCGTATGGCAATGAAAGACGGTGAGCTGGTGATATGGGATAGTGTTCACC
CTTGTTACACCGTTTTCCATGAGCAAACTGAAACGTTTTCATCGCTCTGGAGTGAATACCACGACGATTT
CCGGCAGTTTCTACACATATATTCGCAAGATGTGGCGTGTTACGGTGAAAACCTGGCCTATTTCCCTAAA
GGGTTTATTGAGAATATGTTTTTCGTCTCAGCCAATCCCTGGGTGAGTTTCACCAGTTTTGATTTAAACG
TGGCCAATATGGACAACTTCTTCGCCCCCGTTTTCACCATGGGCAAATATTATACGCAAGGCGACAAGGT
GCTGATGCCGCTGGCGATTCAGGTTCATCATGCCGTTTGTGATGGCTTCCATGTCGGCAGAATGCTTAAT
GAATTACAACAGTACTGCGATGAGTGGCAGGGCGGGGCGTAAAGATCTGGATCCGGCTTACTAAAAGCCA
GATAACAGTATGCGTATTTGCGCGCTGATTTTTGCGGTATAAGAATATATACTGATATGTATACCCGAAG
TATGTCAAAAAGAGGTATGCTATGAAGCAGCGTATTACAGTGACAGTTGACAGCGACAGCTATCAGTTGC
TCAAGGCATATATGATGTCAATATCTCCGGTCTGGTAAGCACAACCATGCAGAATGAAGCCCGTCGTCTG
CGTGCCGAACGCTGGAAAGCGGAAAATCAGGAAGGGATGGCTGAGGTCGCCCGGTTTATTGAAATGAACG
GCTCTTTTGCTGACGAGAACAGGGGCTGGTGAAATGCAGTTTAAGGTTTACACCTATAAAAGAGAGAGCC
GTTATCGTCTGTTTGTGGATGTACAGAGTGATATTATTGACACGCCCGGGCGACGGATGGTGATCCCCCT
GGCCAGTGCACGTCTGCTGTCAGATAAAGTCTCCCGTGAACTTTACCCGGTGGTGCATATCGGGGATGAA
AGCTGGCGCATGATGACCACCGATATGGCCAGTGTGCCGGTCTCCGTTATCGGGGAAGAAGTGGCTGATC
TCAGCCACCGCGAAAATGACATCAAAAACGCCATTAACCTGATGTTCTGGGGAATATAAATGTCAGGCTC
CCTTATACACAGCCAGTCTGCAGGTCGACCATAGTGACTGGATATGTTGTGTTTTACAGTATTATGTAGT
CTGTTTTTTATGCAAAATCTAATTTAATATATTGATATTTATATCATTTTACGTTTCTCGTTCAGCTTTC
TTGTACAAAGTGGTTGATATCAAGCTTATCGATACCGTCGACCTCGACTCTAGACCGCGGTTTTGGCGCG
GATCCACTAGTTCTAGCTTCAAAAGCGCTCTGAAGTTCCTATACTTTCTAGAGAATAGGAACTTCGGAAT
AGGAACTTCAAGATCCCCGGGTACCGAGCTCAGAAAAAATGACTGCTCCAAAGAAGAAGCGTAAGGTACC
GGCAGAAAAAATGACTGCTCCAAAGAAGAAGCGTAAGGTACCGGCAGAAAAAATGACTGCTCCAAAGAAG
AAGCGTAAGGTACCGGCAGAAAAAATGACTGCTCCAAAGAAGAAGCGTAAGGTACCGGTAGACGATAAGG
ATCCGATGGTGGCCTCCTCCGAGGACGTCATCAAAGAGTTCATGCGCTTCAAGGTGCGCATGGAGGGCTC
CGTGAACGGCCACGAGTTCGAGATCGAGGGCGAGGGCGAGGGCCGCCCCTACGAGGGCACCCAGACCGCC
AAGCTGAAGGTGACCAAGGGCGGCCCCCTGCCCTTCGCCTGGGACATCCTGTCCCCCCAGTTCCAGTACG
GCTCCAAGGCGTACGTGAAGCACCCCGCCGACATCCCCGACTACAAGAAGCTGTCCTTCCCCGAGGGCTT
CAAGTGGGAGCGCGTGATGAACTTCGAGGACGGCGGCGTGGTGACCGTGACCCAGGACTCCTCCCTGCAG
GACGGCACGCTGATCTACAAGGTGAAGTTCCGCGGCACCAACTTCCCCCCCGACGGCCCCGTAATGCAGA
AGAAGACCATGGGCTGGGAGGCCTCCACCGAGCGCCTGTACCCCCGCGACGGCGTGCTGAAGGGCGAGAT
CCACCAGGCCCTGAAGCTGAAGGACGGCGGCCACTACCTGGTGGAGTTCAAGACCATCTACATGGCCAAG
AAGCCCGTGCAGCTGCCCGGCTACTACTACGTGGACACCAAGCTGGACATCACCTCCCACAACGAGGACT
ACACCATCGTGGAACAGTACGAGCGCTCCGAGGGCCGCCACCACCTGTTCCTGGGGCATGGCACCGGCAG
CACCGGCAGCGGCAGCTCCGGCACCGCCTCCTCCGAGGACGTCATCAAAGAGTTCATGCGCTTCAAGGTG
CGCATGGAGGGCTCCGTGAACGGCCACGAGTTCGAGATCGAGGGCGAGGGCGAGGGCCGCCCCTACGAGG
GCACCCAGACCGCCAAGCTGAAGGTGACCAAGGGCGGCCCCCTGCCCTTCGCCTGGGACATCCTGTCCCC
CCAGTTCCAGTACGGCTCCAAGGCGTACGTGAAGCACCCCGCCGACATCCCCGACTACAAGAAGCTGTCC
TTCCCCGAGGGCTTCAAGTGGGAGCGCGTGATGAACTTCGAGGACGGCGGCGTGGTGACCGTGACCCAGG
ACTCCTCCCTGCAGGACGGCACGCTGATCTACAAGGTGAAGTTCCGCGGCACCAACTTCCCCCCCGACGG
CCCCGTAATGCAGAAGAAGACCATGGGCTGGGAGGCCTCCACCGAGCGCCTGTACCCCCGCGACGGCGTG
CTGAAGGGCGAGATCCACCAGGCCCTGAAGCTGAAGGACGGCGGCCACTACCTGGTGGAGTTCAAGACCA
TCTACATGGCCAAGAAGCCCGTGCAGCTGCCCGGCTACTACTACGTGGACACCAAGCTGGACATCACCTC
CCACAACGAGGACTACACCATCGTGGAACAGTACGAGCGCTCCGAGGGCCGCCACCACCTGTTCCTGTAG
GAATTCGCTAGCCGGCCATACAAGTAATCCGGATGATCGACGCCAACGTCGTTGAATTTTCAAATTTTAA
ATACTGAATATTTGTTTTTTTTCCTATTATTTATTTATTCTCTTTGTGTTTTTTTTCTTGCTTTCTAAAA
AATTAATTCAATCCAAATCTAAACATGAGCGGTTTTTTTTCTCTTTCCGTCTCCCAATTCGTATTCCGCT
CCTCTCATCTGAACACAATGTGCAAGTTTATTTATCTTCTCGCTTTCATTTCATTAGGACGCTCTGAAGT
TCCTATACTTTCTAGAGAATAGGAACTTCGGAATAGGAACTTCAAGATCCCCGGGTACCGAGCTCATTAC
GCCAAGCTATCAACTTTGTATAGAAAAGTTGAACGAGAAACGTAAAATGATATAAATATCAATATATTAA
ATTAGATTTTGCATAAAAAACAGACTACATAATACTGTAAAACACAACATATCCAGTCACTATGGTCGAC
CTGCAGACTGGCTGTGTATAAGGGAGCCTGACATTTATATTCCCCAGAACATCAGGTTAATGGCGTTTTT
GATGTCATTTTCGCGGTGGCTGAGATCAGCCACTTCTTCCCCGATAACGGAGACCGGCACACTGGCCATA
TCGGTGGTCATCATGCGCCAGCTTTCATCCCCGATATGCACCACCGGGTAAAGTTCACGGGGGACTTTAT
CTGACAGCAGACGTGCACTGGCCAGGGGGATCACCATCCGTCGCCCGGGCGTGTCAATAATATCACTCTG
TACATCCACAAACAGACGATAACGGCTCTCTCTTTTATAGGTGTAAACCTTAAACTGCATTTCACCAGCC
CCTGTTCTCGTCGGCAAAAGAGCCGTTCATTTCAATAAACCGGGCGACCTCAGCCATCCCTTCCTGATTT
TCCGCTTTCCAGCGTTCGGCACGCAGACGACGGGCTTCATTCTGCATGGTTGTGCTTACCGAACCGGAGA
TATTGACATCATATATGCCTTGAGCAACTGATAGCTGTCGCTGTCAACTGTCACTGTAATACGCTGCTTC
ATAGCATACCTCTTTTTGACATACTTCGGGTATACATATCAGTATATATTCTTATACCGCAAAAATCAGC
GCGCAAATACGCATACTGTTATCTGGCTTTTAGTAAGCCGGATCCTCTAGATTACGCCCCGCCCTGCCAC
TCATCGCAGTACTGTTGTAATTCATTAAGCATTCTGCCGACATGGAAGCCATCACAAACGGCATGATGAA
CCTGAATCGCCAGCGGCATCAGCACCTTGTCGCCTTGCGTATAATATTTGCCCATGGTGAAAACGGGGGC
GAAGAAGTTGTCCATATTGGCCACGTTTAAATCAAAACTGGTGAAACTCACCCAGGGATTGGCTGAGACG
AAAAACATATTCTCAATAAACCCTTTAGGGAAATAGGCCAGGTTTTCACCGTAACACGCCACATCTTGCG
AATATATGTGTAGAAACTGCCGGAAATCGTCGTGGTATTCACTCCAGAGCGATGAAAACGTTTCAGTTTG
CTCATGGAAAACGGTGTAACAAGGGTGAACACTATCCCATATCACCAGCTCACCGTCTTTCATTGCCATA
CGGAATTCCGGATGAGCATTCATCAGGCGGGCAAGAATGTGAATAAAGGCCGGATAAAACTTGTGCTTAT
TTTTCTTTACGGTCTTTAAAAAGGCCGTAATATCCAGCTGAACGGTCTGGTTATAGGTACATTGAGCAAC
TGACTGAAATGCCTCAAAATGTTCTTTACGATGCCATTGGGATATATCAACGGTGGTATATCCAGTGATT
TTTTTCTCCATTTTAGCTTCCTTAGCTCCTGAAAATCTCGACGGATCCTAACTCAAAATCCACACATTAT
ACGAGCCGGAAGCATAAAGTGTAAAGCCTGGGGGTGCCTAATGCGGCCGCCATAGTGACTGGATATGTTG
TGTTTTACAGTATTATGTAGTCTGTTTTTTATGCAAAATCTAATTTAATATATTGATATTTATATCATTT
TACGTTTCTCGTTCAACTTTATTATACATAGTTGATAATTCACTGGGCTAGCCGGCCATACAAGTAATCC
GGATGATCGACGCCAACGTCGTTGAATTTTCAAATTTTAAATACTGAATATTTGTTTTTTTTCCTATTAT
TTATTTATTCTCTTTGTGTTTTTTTTCTTGCTTTCTAAAAAATTAATTCAATCCAAATCTAAACATGAGC
GGTTTTTTTTCTCTTTCCGTCTCCCAATTCGTATTCCGCTCCTCTCATCTGAACACAATGTGCAAGTTTA
TTTATCTTCTCGCTTTCATTTCATTAGGACGTGGGGGGAATTGGTGGAAGGGGGAAACACACAAAAGGAT
GATGGAAATGAAATAAGGACACACAATATGCAACAACATTCAATTCAGAAATATGGAGGAAGGTTTAAAA
GAAAACATAAAAATATATAGAGGAGGAAGGAAAACTAGTCTAGAATCCTATGCTTGCACTTTGAGCCAAT
TTATCCAAGTCCTTGTAAAAAGTATTCGAAAATTGTTAACGGATAAAATGTTTATTATAATATCAAAAAC
AATTTGTCAGTTGACCACTTTTTGATATATTTGACAGAAACCGGGATGAATTGGCTCAAAGTTAGGGCGC
CCTTCTATTACAGGGTTTCTGATAACAAACCGGTTATTAACTCCCAACAAGGGATGATTTCAATTCATCA
TGCTCAAATTGACCCAAATTAAGTTACATGACAAATTCATCGCCCTTTTCAACTCTTCTTGGCTCATCAT
CTGTTATTCTGTTCCTATTCTGTCTGCACCCTATACCCCTTTGCATACTCTCTCGTCATTCCTTTCTTGG
ATAGTGTCTTCTTCTCCCCAGCTCTGCTACTTCTATGACTTGCGCCCGCTGCTTTTCCGCTCGTTCCTCT
CCTCTCTGACGTCTTCTTCTGCTTCTTTTCTCCTTCCTTTTTCCCTTCTCAATCTTCCTCTTTTTCCCAT
TTCTGTCAATCATTCGAAGAAGAAGAAGAAGAAGACCCTCATTCATTTCATTTTTTTTTCTGTCGGTGTG
TGCTGCTCGGTTAAGAGTGAGCTCTCTATTCCACGTCTTCTTCTTTTTCTTCTTCGATTCGAATCAATCA
CTCCACCAAAACGCATTCGTTTTTGGGATTCACCCCGCGGTTCGCAACAGGTTTCTTTTTCAAATTATTA
GCGTTATAAATAGAAAAATGGTGGAGTTTCAATAAAAATGATAATTTACAAAGTGTATTTTGATTACATG
TACTCAAAAAGGTTGAAATTTTTCATACCAGTTTTCCGGAAATCCATCTGATATCATTATCGTATTTTTC
TTTTTAAAAATGTTTTCAAAAAAAAACAAAATATAGCTGGTTATTTGGCACCCTCTAATTACCATTTTCC
TGTCACACCACACTCTTTTCCTTCTTCCACTTCTTTCCGTTTTCAGCCGCTTCCAACCAAACCGATATGA
AAGCCGAGCAACAACAATCGATTCCACCCGGCTCGGCGACCTTCCCGTCGCAGGTGAGACTCAGAAAACT
AGAGAAACCGCTCAACTAACTCTTGATATCCGATTTCATTCTTTTCTCTTTTCTTTTTGTTGAACTTTTC
CATATTTCCAGATGCCACGGCCACCACCAAGCACCGAACAAGGAATCACAACGGAATCGGAGCTTGCGAA
GAAAGCTCAAATCACTCCGAACGACGTTTTAGCACTTCCGGGAATCACTCAAGGTATCTTGCTCCCTTTG
GATTTCAGTTTAAAACATAAATTTAGGATTCTTATGCTCCCCATCTGCGAACATCTATAACATCGAGTTC
ACCAAGTTCCAAATCCGTGATCTGGACACTGAGCAAGTGCTTTTCGAGATCGCCAAACCGGAGAACGATC
AGGAGAATGATGAGTCGCCACAGGAGTCGGCAAGATACGTGCGTTATAGATTTGCTCCAAACTTTTTGAA
ACTCAAAACGGTCGGAGCAACTGTGGAATTCAAAGTAGGAGACATCCCAATCCATCATTTCCGAATGATC
GAACGTCACTTCTTCAAAGATCGCCTTCTGAAGTGTTTTGACTTTGAATTCGGATTCTGTATTCCGAATT
CACGAAACAACTGTGAACATATCTATGAGTTCCCTCAACTCTCTCAACAACTCAGTGAGTCATTATTCTA
AAAAGTACAATTCAAAAGACTAATCTCTTTTTCAGTGGACGACATGATCAACAATCCAAACGAGACTCGT
TCTGACAGCTTCTATTTCGTCGATAACAAACTCGTCATGCACAACAAAGCCGACTACTCATATGATGCAT
AAATATTTAATACAAAAATGTTCTGGATAATTATTCTGTCGAATAGAAAAAAAACTCCAAATGTGATTAA
ATTCCAATAATTCCTGTCTAGTTTGTTCCTTCCCCTTCCCCTTCTCATGTTCAATGCATTCCTAAGCTTT
TCAGTTCCCCCCTTGTTTCTATATTTTTTCGCTGTCCTGTCACACTCGCTAAAAACACTAATCACACGGA
AATCTGTTTTCAATAAAAACTCCAACTTTAACTCATTTTCAATTTCAACTGAAAGATTTTTTCATTAGAG
AATGTCTAGGCATGCTCTAGAGGGCCCAAAAGG
[88 nt withheld, positions 8154-8241]
A
[49 nt withheld, positions 8243-8291]
CCTTTGACGTTGGAGTCCACGTTCTTT
[37 nt withheld, positions 8319-8355]
ACCCTATCTCGGTCTATTCTTTTGATTTATAAGGGATTTTGCCGATTTCGGCCTATTGGTTAAAAAATGA
GCTGATTTAACAAAAATTTAACGCGAATTTTAACAAAATATTAACGCTTACAATTTAGGTGGCACTTTTC
GGGGAAATGTGCGCGGAACCCCTATTTGTTTATTTTTCTAAATACATTCAAATATGTATCCGCTCATGAG
ACAATAACCCTGATAAATGCTTCAATAATATTGAAAAAGGAAGAGTATGAGTATTCAACATTTCCGTGTC
GCCCTTATTCCCTTTTTTGCGGCATTTTGCCTTCCTGTTTTTGCTCACCCAGAAACGCTGGTGAAAGTAA
AAGATGCTGAAGATCAGTTGGGTGCACGAGTGGGTTACATCGAACTGGATCTCAACAGCGGTAAGATCCT
TGAGAGTTTTCGCCCCGAAGAACGTTTTCCAATGATGAGCACTTTTAAAGTTCTGCTATGTGGCGCGGTA
TTATCCCGTATTGACGCCGGGCAAGAGCAACTCGGTCGCCGCATACACTATTCTCAGAATGACTTGGTTG
AGTACTCACCAGTCACAGAAAAGCATCTTACGGATGGCATGACAGTAAGAGAATTATGCAGTGCTGCCAT
AACCATGAGTGATAACACTGCGGCCAACTTACTTCTGACAACGATCGGAGGACCGAAGGAGCTAACCGCT
TTTTTGCACAACATGGGGGATCATGTAACTCGCCTTGATCGTTGGGAACCGGAGCTGAATGAAGCCATAC
CAAACGACGAGCGTGACACCACGATGCCTGTAGCAATGGCAACAACGTTGCGCAAACTATTAACTGGCGA
ACTACTTACTCTAGCTTCCCGGCAACAATTAATAGACTGGATGGAGGCGGATAAAGTTGCAGGACCACTT
CTGCGCTCGGCCCTTCCGGCTGGCTGGTTTATTGCTGATAAATCTGGAGCCGGTGAGCGTGGGTCTCGCG
GTATCATTGCAGCACTGGGGCCAGATGGTAAGCCCTCCCGTATCGTAGTTATCTACACGACGGGGAGTCA
GGCAACTATGGATGAACGAAATAGACAGATCGCTGAGATAGGTGCCTCACTGATTAAGCATTGGTAACTG
TCAGACCAAGTTTACTCATATATACTTTAGATTGATTTAAAACTTCATTTTTAATTTAAAAGGATCTAGG
TGAAGATCCTTTTTGATAATCTCATGACCAAAATCCCTTAACGTGAGTTTTCGTTCCACTGAGCGTCAGA
CCCCGTAGAAAAGATCAAAGGATCTTCTTGAGATCCTTTTTTTCTGCGCGTAATCTGCTGCTTGCAAACA
AAAAAACCACCGCTACCAGCGGTGGTTTGTTTGCCGGATCAAGAGCTACCAACTCTTTTTCCGAAGGTAA
CTGGCTTCAGCAGAGCGCAGATACCAAATACTGTCCTTCTAGTGTAGCCGTAGTTAGGCCACCACTTCAA
GAACTCTGTAGCACCGCCTACATACCTCGCTCTGCTAATCCTGTTACCAGTGGCTGCTGCCAGTGGCGAT
AAGTCGTGTCTTACCGGGTTGGACTCAAGACGATAGTTACCGGATAAGGCGCAGCGGTCGGGCTGAACGG
GGGGTTCGTGCACACAGCCCAGCTTGGAGCGAACGACCTACACCGAACTGAGATACCTACAGCGTGAGCT
ATGAGAAAGCGCCACGCTTCCCGAAGGGAGAAAGGCGGACAGGTATCCGGTAAGCGGCAGGGTCGGAACA
GGAGAGCGCACGAGGGAGCTTCCAGGGGGAAACGCCTGGTATCTTTATAGTCCTGTCGGGTTTCGCCACC
TCTGACTTGAGCGTCGATTTTTGTGATGCTCGTCAGGGGGGCGGAGCCTATGGAAAAACGCCAGCAACGC
GGCCTTTTTACGGTTCCTGGCCTTTTGCTGGCCTTTTGCTCACATGTTCTTTCCTGCGTTATCCCCTGAT
TCTGTGGATAACCGTATTACCGCCTTTGAGTGAGCTGATACCGCTCGCCGCAGCCGAACGACCGAGCGCA
GCGAGTCAGTGAGCGAGGAAGC
