>Addgene plasmid #19636 | pGC225 | addgene partial sequence | sequence record 25461 | 19636 with pBluescriptKS
GCTGAACGAGAAACGTAAAATGATATAAATATCAATATATTAAATTAGATTTTGCATAAAAAACAGACTA
CATAATACTGTAAAACACAACATATCCAGTCACTATGGTCGACCTGCAGACTGGCTGTGTATAAGGGAGC
CTGACATTTATATTCCCCAGAACATCAGGTTAATGGCGTTTTTGATGTCATTTTCGCGGTGGCTGAGATC
AGCCACTTCTTCCCCGATAACGGAGACCGGCACACTGGCCATATCGGTGGTCATCATGCGCCAGCTTTCA
TCCCCGATATGCACCACCGGGTAAAGTTCACGGGAGACTTTATCTGACAGCAGACGTGCACTGGCCAGGG
GGATCACCATCCGTCGCCCGGGCGTGTCAATAATATCACTCTGTACATCCACAAACAGACGATAACGGCT
CTCTCTTTTATAGGTGTAAACCTTAAACTGCATTTCACCAGCCCCTGTTCTCGTCAGCAAAAGAGCCGTT
CATTTCAATAAACCGGGCGACCTCAGCCATCCCTTCCTGATTTTCCGCTTTCCAGCGTTCGGCACGCAGA
CGACGGGCTTCATTCTGCATGGTTGTGCTTACCAGACCGGAGATATTGACATCATATATGCCTTGAGCAC
